>Addgene plasmid #120614 | Smp_129840-Cd4-bio-His | addgene full sequence | sequence record 234199 | Addgene NGS Result
CATGTTGACATTGATTATTGACTAGTTATTAATAGTAATCAATTACGGGGTCATTAGTTCATAGCCCATA
TATGGAGTTCCGCGTTACATAACTTACGGTAAATGGCCCGCCTGGCTGACCGCCCAACGACCCCCGCCCA
TTGACGTCAATAATGACGTATGTTCCCATAGTAACGCCAATAGGGACTTTCCATTGACGTCAATGGGTGG
AGTATTTACGGTAAACTGCCCACTTGGCAGTACATCAAGTGTATCATATGCCAAGTCCGCCCCCTATTGA
CGTCAATGACGGTAAATGGCCCGCCTGGCATTATGCCCAGTACATGACCTTACGGGACTTTCCTACTTGG
CAGTACATCTACGTATTAGTCATCGCTATTACCATGGTGATGCGGTTTTGGCAGTACACCAATGGGCGTG
GATAGCGGTTTGACTCACGGGGATTTCCAAGTCTCCACCCCATTGACGTCAATGGGAGTTTGTTTTGGCA
CCAAAATCAACGGGACTTTCCAAAATGTCGTAATAACCCCGCCCCGTTGACGCAAATGGGCGGTAGGCGT
GTACGGTGGGAGGTCTATATAAGCAGAGCTCGTTTAGTGAACCGTCAGATCCTCACTCTCTTCCGCATCG
CTGTCTGCGAGGGCCAGCTGTTGGGCTCGCGGTTGAGGACAAACTCTTCGCGGTCTTTCCAGTACTCTTG
GATCGGAAACCCGTCGGCCTCCGAACGGTACTCCGCCACCGAGGGACCTGAGCGAGTCCGCATCGACCGG
ATCGGAAAACCTCTCGAGAAAGGCGTCTAACCAGTCACAGTCGCAAGGTAGGCTGAGCACCGTGGCGGGC
GGCAGCGGGTGGCGGTCGGGGTTGTTTCTGGCGGAGGTGCTGCTGATGATGTAATTAAAGTAGGCGGTCT
TGAGACGGCGGATGGTCGAGGTGAGGTGTGGCAGGCTTGAGATCCAGCTGTTGGGGTGAGTACTCCCTCT
CAAAAGCGGGCATTACTTCTGCGCTAAGATTGTCAGTTTCCAAAAACGAGGAGGATTTGATATTCACCTG
GCCCGATCTGGCCATACACTTGAGTGACAATGACATCCACTTTGCCTTTCTCTCCACAGGTGTCCACTCC
CAGGTCCAAGTTTGCCACCATGGAGTTTCAGACCCAGGTACTCATGTCCCTGCTGCTCTGCATGTCTGGT
GCGGCCGCCGGCATCAGCCCCGACATCTACACCGACCCCAACGAGCTGGCCTTCGAGGTGTACAGCAGCA
ACAATACCCTGGAAAAGTCATTCTTCCTGATCCAGCCCACCATGGACGGCAGCATCATTGCCCACCTGGG
CAGCCACAACAGCACCCACTTCTACAAGATGGCCTCTATCAACGTGTTCCTGAACACCCACATCATCTTC
GTGTACAAGACCCACAGCAGCCCCCTGTACGCCCTGTGCAGCGTGGAAAACAACTACCTGATCGCCCAGC
AGAACACCTTCATCCTGTGCGCCTTCCGGGTGTACATCCAGCCCTTCGACCTGCACGTGTTCAGCAACAG
CAGCTGCACCATCCGGACCGTGAACGAGAGCGAGTGCGCCGCCAAGCTGGACCTGGACTTCATCAAGATG
CAGTTCCGGGCCCACATGACCGAGAGCCTGACCATCCTGGTCAAGTACAACGCCACCGCCTACCAGGCCA
ACTACACCGAGCCCTACTTCCACTACGTGGAAAGAAGCGACATCACCCACAGCCTGATCCACCAGAGCCA
GGTGCTGCCCCCCGTGACCGCCATCCAGAAACCCGACTTCGAGTGGTCCAACATCAACCACGGCATCAGC
AACGCCCCCCTGGTGCAGATCGGCATCAGCTCCCTGCGGCTGAACCACGAGTTCAGCCTGCGGGTGGCCG
TGAACAGAAGCAGCCAGATCCACGAGTTCCGGCTGGGCATCCAGTTCGGCCCCACCGTCAGATTCGTGCG
GCCCAAGCCCAGCAAGTTCTGGGGCGTGAAAGTGATCCCCAGCCAGTACGGCGTGAACATCCGGTTCCGG
AACAAAAAGCCCGACATGACCCAGAAGCTGGGAGCCCAGATCAACGACAAGAGCTTCATGAACGCCGCCG
AGCTGATCATGGAGTACATCTTCCAGGAAAACCACCCCCTGGGCAGCAGCCTGAACAACCGGATCGACAT
CAACAGCATCGACGTGTCCAGCATCGACAGCGGCAGCCGGTCCAGCATCAACGTGCCCCTGACCCAGTTC
AAGAGCGACCGGCTGAACACCAACAACCTGCACGGCCTGGACAACGAGGTGTTCCTGGACAACACCAGCG
TGGACATCGAGAGCGACTTCAACGAGGACAACCAGAACATGGAAAACAACAATCTGGGCATCAACAAGCA
CAACAGCAACAACAACTTCATCGACAACAACGACTACAGCTTCATCAAGCAGCCCATCATCCAGGTCAAA
CTGATCCACTTCATCAACCAGAGCAACCTGAGCAAAGTGACCCTGTCCTCCCTGAACAATTTCATCAACC
TGGACATCCCCCGGCTGCTGATGCAGAGCAACAACATGCACATCTTCGTGCAGTTCGAGCCCCGGGACAT
CATCGAGCCTCCCTGGTTCCCCGCCATCAGCAGCCCCGAGCCCCGGAAGCTGCGGATCATCGGCCTGATC
CCTGAGCAGCACAGCGGCCTGCTGAACAACGACAGAAGCTACGAGTTCTCCCTGAGCACCCACTCCGTGG
GCCGGCTGGTGGACCTGACCAGAAGCGTGTTCTGCCGGCCCAGCACCACCAGAGGCCTGAGCGACACCCT
GGTGGACGTGATCATCAGCAGCTCCCCCGCCTGCAGCATCAGCATGAGACAGGCCCCCAGCGAGATCGAG
AACATCAGCCCCCCCTTCAACGACGGCTTCCTGCGGGACCTGAAGCTGAGCATGCTGACCAAGGTGTCCG
GCGGCTTCGGCATGCGGACCGGCTGGAACGATCAGCTGGTGCTGGCCCTGCCCAGCTCCGTGGAACAGAC
CTACCGGATCCCCATCGTGCCCAGCATCTACGGCCCCATCAGCCTGGACACCCACTGGCCCTGGCGGGAT
TGGAGAGGCCCTACCGTGCGGCGGTGGATGCTGGAAGGCTTTCAGATCCACACCACCAAGCGGCTGCTGC
GGAAGATCACCAGCTGGAAGATCCCCCAGAACAGCGCCCTGAATAGCAACAACCCCGTGATCCACCCCCA
GACCGAGAACGAGTCCTTCGCCGGCATGGACAGATACGAGCAGACCATGGTCACCGTGACAGCCCGGATC
TACACCATGAAGCCCGGCACCGGCCAGCGGATCTACCTGGGCTCCAGCTTTATCGACAAGCAGCAGAGCA
GCAGCAGCTTCAGCATCCCCCCCATCAGAAGCGAGTTCCACACCAACGAGGACGGCTCTGGCCAGCTGAT
CTTCGACATCACCAGACTGCTGCCTAGCTGGGCCCTGATCGTGAAGCCCGTGAAGTCCCACCAGAGCAGC
AACTTCGACACCATCAGCGCCGCCTACCTGTACCGGGACAACTTCAGCGGCAGACCTTACCTGATCGGCC
GGTGGCCCGGCAAGGTGGAACTGAGCCTGGTGGCCACCCTGGGCGACTTCCAGCCTCTGGCCACACTGTC
CATCGACGTGGTGGACTTCGACGACCTGACCGTGCACCAGCCCAACAGCATGTACACCAATGAGAACATC
GACATCGTGGCCCTGAAGGCCGAGTGCATCGACCCCCACCTGGAACTGTCCGGCTCCCTGAATCCCGCCA
CCACCGGCAATAGCGAGGGCCTGCTGTTCGACAGCTCCAGCCAGGACCCCTACCGGAAGAAGTACAGCCA
CCTGTTCGACGATAAGTACGACGGCATGAGAACCACCACCATCCAGGACTACAGCCTGCCCAACCCCCAC
AGACTGAACATCAATCTGATCGGCAGATCCCCCAAGAGCGTGAAGCTGGTCACCGCCGCTGCCAGCAGCA
CCATCAGACACCCCCAGAGCTTCAAGTTCAAGCTGATCTGGCCCGACCAGAACACCCCCCGGATCATGGA
CACCGTGGGCCCTAGCGTGTCCAGCGCCGTGTGCCCCATCCATCTGCTGGTCATCAACATCATCCTGAGC
GACGGCTCCATGATCGGCGCCCACACCGTGCCCAAGAACCAGCTGAGAATCAGCAGCTACGGCAGCAAAT
ACGTGTGGGACCCCGCCATGAGCGTGCAGCCCATGAACGACGAGAGAGAGTACGCCCAGAACATCACCGT
GCCTATCAACTCCCTGATCATCTGGCCTGCCGTGCTGACCGACACCAAAGAGACAAAGTTCCACTCCCTG
CCCCTGGCCATCATGGACGACGTGTTCGTGTACATCCGGAAGTCTGGCATGGTGCAGGACCCCGGCAGCC
CCCACAACCCCAGCTACTGGTTCAGCAAGCAGAAGAAGCACAAGACCAGCGAGAAGATCCTGCGGAGCAG
CGAGCAGGAAAAGGACAGCAGCGTCGCCAGCTCCAACACCGGCAGCTGGCTGCAGTTCAGCACCTCCTTC
AGCCTGAGCAACACCGACAAGAGCAACGACAGCAAGAACCAGTACACCCAGACCGTGTCTGGCGCGCCGT
CGACCTCCATCACGGCCTATAAGAGTGAGGGGGAGTCAGCGGAGTTCTCCTTCCCACTCAACCTTGGAGA
GGAAAGCCTGCAGGGAGAGTTGAGATGGAAGGCAGAGAAGGCTCCTTCTTCCCAGTCCTGGATCACCTTC
TCCCTAAAGAACCAAAAGGTGTCTGTGCAGAAGTCTACTAGCAACCCCAAGTTCCAGCTGTCCGAAACGC
TCCCACTCACCCTTCAGATACCCCAGGTCTCCCTTCAGTTTGCTGGTTCTGGCAACCTGACCCTGACTCT
GGACAGAGGGATACTGTATCAGGAAGTGAACCTGGTGGTGATGAAAGTGACTCAGCCCGACAGCAACACT
TTGACCTGTGAGGTGATGGGACCCACCTCACCCAAGATGAGACTGATCTTGAAGCAGGAGAATCAGGAGG
CCAGGGTCTCCAGGCAGGAGAAAGTGATTCAAGTGCAGGCCCCTGAAGCAGGGGTGTGGCAATGTCTACT
GAGTGAAGGTGAAGAGGTCAAGATGGACTCCAAGATCCAGGTTTTATCCAAAGGGTTGAATTCCGGCAGC
CTGCACCACATCCTGGACGCCCAGAAGATGCTGTGGAACCACAGGGACAGGAACCTGCCTCCTCTGGCCC
CTCTGGGCCCCCACCACCATCACCACCATTGAGTCTAGACACGTGATTAATTAAGGATCCCCCGACCTCG
ACCTCTGGCTAATAAAGGAAATTTATTTTCATTGCAATAGTGTGTTGGAATTTTTTGTGTCTCTCACTCG
GAAGGACATATGGGAGGGCAAATCATTTGGTCGAGATCCCTCGGAGATCTCTAGCTAGAGGATCGATCCC
CGCCCCGGACGAACTAAACCTGACTACGACATCTCTGCCCCTTCTTCGCGGGGCAGTGCATGTAATCCCT
TCAGTTGGTTGGTACAACTTGCCAACTGGGCCCTGTTCCACATGTGACACGGGGGGGGACCAAACACAAA
GGGGTTCTCTGACTGTAGTTGACATCCTTATAAATGGATGTGCACATTTGCCAACACTGAGTGGCTTTCA
TCCTGGAGCAGACTTTGCAGTCTGTGGACTGCAACACAACATTGCCTTTATGTGTAACTCTTGGCTGAAG
CTCTTACACCAATGCTGGGGGACATGTACCTCCCAGGGGCCCAGGAAGACTACGGGAGGCTACACCAACG
TCAATCAGAGGGGCCTGTGTAGCTACCGATAAGCGGACCCTCAAGAGGGCATTAGCAATAGTGTTTATAA
GGCCCCCTTGTTAACCCTAAACGGGTAGCATATGCTTCCCGGGTAGTAGTATATACTATCCAGACTAACC
CTAATTCAATAGCATATGTTACCCAACGGGAAGCATATGCTATCGAATTAGGGTTAGTAAAAGGGTCCTA
AGGAACAGCGATATCTCCCACCCCATGAGCTGTCACGGTTTTATTTACATGGGGTCAGGATTCCACGAGG
GTAGTGAACCATTTTAGTCACAAGGGCAGTGGCTGAAGATCAAGGAGCGGGCAGTGAACTCTCCTGAATC
TTCGCCTGCTTCTTCATTCTCCTTCGTTTAGCTAATAGAATAACTGCTGAGTTGTGAACAGTAAGGTGTA
TGTGAGGTGCTCGAAAACAAGGTTTCAGGTGACGCCCCCAGAATAAAATTTGGACGGGGGGTTCAGTGGT
GGCATTGTGCTATGACACCAATATAACCCTCACAAACCCCTTGGGCAATAAATACTAGTGTAGGAATGAA
ACATTCTGAATATCTTTAACAATAGAAATCCATGGGGTGGGGACAAGCCGTAAAGACTGGATGTCCATCT
CACACGAATTTATGGCTATGGGCAACACATAATCCTAGTGCAATATGATACTGGGGTTATTAAGATGTGT
CCCAGGCAGGGACCAAGACAGGTGAACCATGTTGTTACACTCTATTTGTAACAAGGGGAAAGAGAGTGGA
CGCCGACAGCAGCGGACTCCACTGGTTGTCTCTAACACCCCCGAAAATTAAACGGGGCTCCACGCCAATG
GGGCCCATAAACAAAGACAAGTGGCCACTCTTTTTTTTGAAATTGTGGAGTGGGGGCACGCGTCAGCCCC
CACACGCCGCCCTGCGGTTTTGGACTGTAAAATAAGGGTGTAATAACTTGGCTGATTGTAACCCCGCTAA
CCACTGCGGTCAAACCACTTGCCCACAAAACCACTAATGGCACCCCGGGGAATACCTGCATAAGTAGGTG
GGCGGGCCAAGATAGGGGCGCGATTGCTGCGATCTGGAGGACAAATTACACACACTTGCGCCTGAGCGCC
AAGCACAGGGTTGTTGGTCCTCATATTCACGAGGTCGCTGAGAGCACGGTGGGCTAATGTTGCCATGGGT
AGCATATACTACCCAAATATCTGGATAGCATATGCTATCCTAATCTATATCTGGGTAGCATAGGCTATCC
TAATCTATATCTGGGTAGCATATGCTATCCTAATCTATATCTGGGTAGTATATGCTATCCTAATTTATAT
CTGGGTAGCATAGGCTATCCTAATCTATATCTGGGTAGCATATGCTATCCTAATCTATATCTGGGTAGTA
TATGCTATCCTAATCTGTATCCGGGTAGCATATGCTATCCTAATAGAGATTAGGGTAGTATATGCTATCC
TAATTTATATCTGGGTAGCATATACTACCCAAATATCTGGATAGCATATGCTATCCTAATCTATATCTGG
GTAGCATATGCTATCCTAATCTATATCTGGGTAGCATAGGCTATCCTAATCTATATCTGGGTAGCATATG
CTATCCTAATCTATATCTGGGTAGTATATGCTATCCTAATTTATATCTGGGTAGCATAGGCTATCCTAAT
CTATATCTGGGTAGCATATGCTATCCTAATCTATATCTGGGTAGTATATGCTATCCTAATCTGTATCCGG
GTAGCATATGCTATCCTCATGATAAGCTGTCAAACATGAGAATTTTCTTGAAGACGAAAGGGCCTCGTGA
TACGCCTATTTTTATAGGTTAATGTCATGATAATAATGGTTTCTTAGACGTCAGGTGGCACTTTTCGGGG
AAATGTGCGCGGAACCCCTATTTGTTTATTTTTCTAAATACATTCAAATATGTATCCGCTCATGAGACAA
TAACCCTGATAAATGCTTCAATAATATTGAAAAAGGAAGAGTATGAGTATTCAACATTTCCGTGTCGCCC
TTATTCCCTTTTTTGCGGCATTTTGCCTTCCTGTTTTTGCTCACCCAGAAACGCTGGTGAAAGTAAAAGA
TGCTGAAGATCAGTTGGGTGCACGAGTGGGTTACATCGAACTGGATCTCAACAGCGGTAAGATCCTTGAG
AGTTTTCGCCCCGAAGAACGTTTTCCAATGATGAGCACTTTTAAAGTTCTGCTATGTGGCGCGGTATTAT
CCCGTGTTGACGCCGGGCAAGAGCAACTCGGTCGCCGCATACACTATTCTCAGAATGACTTGGTTGAGTA
CTCACCAGTCACAGAAAAGCATCTTACGGATGGCATGACAGTAAGAGAATTATGCAGTGCTGCCATAACC
ATGAGTGATAACACTGCGGCCAACTTACTTCTGACAACGATCGGAGGACCGAAGGAGCTAACCGCTTTTT
TGCACAACATGGGGGATCATGTAACTCGCCTTGATCGTTGGGAACCGGAGCTGAATGAAGCCATACCAAA
CGACGAGCGTGACACCACGATGCCTGCAGCAATGGCAACAACGTTGCGCAAACTATTAACTGGCGAACTA
CTTACTCTAGCTTCCCGGCAACAATTAATAGACTGGATGGAGGCGGATAAAGTTGCAGGACCACTTCTGC
GCTCGGCCCTTCCGGCTGGCTGGTTTATTGCTGATAAATCTGGAGCCGGTGAGCGTGGGTCTCGCGGTAT
CATTGCAGCACTGGGGCCAGATGGTAAGCCCTCCCGTATCGTAGTTATCTACACGACGGGGAGTCAGGCA
ACTATGGATGAACGAAATAGACAGATCGCTGAGATAGGTGCCTCACTGATTAAGCATTGGTAACTGTCAG
ACCAAGTTTACTCATATATACTTTAGATTGATTTAAAACTTCATTTTTAATTTAAAAGGATCTAGGTGAA
GATCCTTTTTGATAATCTCATGACCAAAATCCCTTAACGTGAGTTTTCGTTCCACTGAGCGTCAGACCCC
GTAGAAAAGATCAAAGGATCTTCTTGAGATCCTTTTTTTCTGCGCGTAATCTGCTGCTTGCAAACAAAAA
AACCACCGCTACCAGCGGTGGTTTGTTTGCCGGATCAAGAGCTACCAACTCTTTTTCCGAAGGTAACTGG
CTTCAGCAGAGCGCAGATACCAAATACTGTTCTTCTAGTGTAGCCGTAGTTAGGCCACCACTTCAAGAAC
TCTGTAGCACCGCCTACATACCTCGCTCTGCTAATCCTGTTACCAGTGGCTGCTGCCAGTGGCGATAAGT
CGTGTCTTACCGGGTTGGACTCAAGACGATAGTTACCGGATAAGGCGCAGCGGTCGGGCTGAACGGGGGG
TTCGTGCACACAGCCCAGCTTGGAGCGAACGACCTACACCGAACTGAGATACCTACAGCGTGAGCTATGA
GAAAGCGCCACGCTTCCCGAAGGGAGAAAGGCGGACAGGTATCCGGTAAGCGGCAGGGTCGGAACAGGAG
AGCGCACGAGGGAGCTTCCAGGGGGAAACGCCTGGTATCTTTATAGTCCTGTCGGGTTTCGCCACCTCTG
ACTTGAGCGTCGATTTTTGTGATGCTCGTCAGGGGGGCGGAGCCTATGGAAAAACGCCAGCAACGCGGCC
TTTTTACGGTTCCTGGCCTTTTGCTGGCCTTTTGCTCACATGTTCTTTCCTGCGTTATCCCCTGATTCTG
TGGATAACCGTATTACCGCCTTTGAGTGAGCTGATACCGCTCGCCGCAGCCGAACGACCGAGCGCAGCGA
GTCAGTGAGCGAGGAAGCGGAAGAGCGCCCAATACGCAAACCGCCTCTCCCCGCGCGTTGGCCGATTCAT
TAATGCAGCTGGCACGACAGGTTTCCCGACTGGAAAGCGGGCAGTGAGCGCAACGCAATTAATGTGAGTT
AGCTCACTCATTAGGCACCCCAGGCTTTACACTTTATGCTTCCGGCTCGTATGTTGTGTGGAATTGTGAG
CGGATAACAATTTCACACAGGAAACAGCTATGACCATGATTACGCCAAGCTCTAGCTAGAGGTCGACCAA
TTCTCATGTTTGACAGCTTATCATCGCAGATCCGGGCAACGTTGTTGCCATTGCTGCAGGCGCAGAACTG
GTAGGTATGGAAGATCTATACATTGAATCAATATTGGCAATTAGCCATATTAGTCATTGGTTATATAGCA
TAAATCAATATTGGCTATTGGCCATTGCATACGTTGTATCTATATCATAATATGTACATTTATATTGGCT
CATGTCCAATATGACCGC
Features (pLannotate 1.2.2; 19 found; start..end, strand, type, name):
      7..386     +  enhancer       CMV enhancer: human cytomegalovirus immediate early enhancer
    388..587     +  promoter       CMV promoter: human cytomegalovirus (CMV) immediate early promoter
    655..693     +  misc_feature   Ad SA (fragment): adenovirus major late transcript splice acceptor (Friedrich and Soriano, 1991)
    726..935     -  CDS            PTP (fragment): TERM_ADE02 - Experimental evidence at protein level: Swiss-Prot protein existence level 1. Protein covalently bound to the viral DNA that acts as a primer for viral genomic replication by DNA strand displacement. Assembles on the viral origin of replication in an initiation complex with viral polymerase, DBP, host NFIA and host POU2F1/OCT1. During initiation, the polymerase covalently couples the first dCTP with Ser- 580 of pTP. The terminal protein stimulates the template activity over 20 fold compared to protein-free templates. Neo-synthesized viral genomes are linked to two preterminal prot
    966..1055    +  intron         chimeric intron (fragment): chimera between introns from adenovirus and immunoglobulin heavy chain genes
   1074..1120    +  CDS            IgH signal sequence (fragment): signal sequence from the mouse immunoglobulin heavy chain variable region
   3705..3725    +  CDS            MetLuc (fragment): secreted Metridia luciferase human codon-optimized
   4446..5171    +  CDS            Cd4 (fragment): CD4_RAT - Experimental evidence at protein level: Swiss-Prot protein existence level 1. Integral membrane glycoprotein that plays an essential role in the immune response and serves multiple functions in responses against both external and internal offenses. In T-cells, functions primarily as a coreceptor for MHC class II molecule:peptide complex. The antigens presented by class II peptides are derived from extracellular proteins while class I peptides are derived from cytosolic proteins. Interacts simultaneously with the T-cell receptor (TCR) and the MHC class II presented by antigen presenti
   5331..5386    +  polyA_signal   β-globin poly(A) signal: rabbit β-globin polyadenylation signal (Gil and Proudfoot, 1987)
   5900..7581    -  rep_origin     oriP (fragment): Epstein-Barr virus oriP replication origin (Yates et al., 2000)
   7708..7812    +  promoter       AmpR promoter: bla
   7813..8673    +  CDS            AmpR: β-lactamase; bla; confers resistance to ampicillin, carbenicillin, and related antibiotics
   8844..9432    +  rep_origin     ori: high-copy-number ColE1/pMB1/pBR322/pUC origin of replication
   9615..9707    +  CDS            lacI (fragment): lac repressor; lacI; The lac repressor binds to the lac operator to inhibit transcription in E. coli. This inhibition can be relieved by adding lactose or isopropyl-β-D-thiogalactopyranoside (IPTG).
   9720..9741    +  protein_bind   CAP binding site: CAP binding activates transcription in the presence of cAMP. E. coli catabolite activator protein
   9756..9786    +  promoter       lac promoter: promoter for the E. coli lac operon
   9794..9810    +  protein_bind   lac operator: The lac repressor binds to the lac operator to inhibit transcription in E. coli. This inhibition can be relieved by adding lactose or isopropyl-β-D-thiogalactopyranoside (IPTG). lac repressor encoded by lacI
   9880..9896    +  promoter       tet promoter (fragment): E. coli promoter for tetracycline efflux protein gene
   9906..9931    -  CDS            bla(M) (fragment): β-lactamase lacking the signal sequence; bla(M); allows cytosolic expression of β-lactamase
