[The description below was written by a language model from this plasmid's Addgene catalogue record and pLannotate feature annotations shown in this document.]
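Description:
Smp_129840-Cd4-bio-His is a mammalian expression plasmid built on the pTT3 backbone for producing a recombinant, soluble form of the Schistosoma mansoni protein Smp_129840. It is maintained in E. coli through a high-copy ColE1/pUC-type origin and selected with ampicillin via the β-lactamase gene. The backbone also carries an Epstein-Barr virus oriP fragment, which supports episomal retention and enhanced transient expression in mammalian cells that supply EBNA1. The full sequenced record is about 10.1 kb, consistent with a 6.7 kb backbone plus a 3.4 kb insert.

Expression is driven by the human CMV immediate-early enhancer and promoter. This is followed by adenovirus-derived leader and splice elements and a chimeric intron fragment, which typically improve transcript processing and yield, and the cassette is terminated by the rabbit β-globin polyadenylation signal. A fragment of a mouse immunoglobulin heavy chain signal sequence lies just upstream of the insert region, consistent with directing the product into the secretory pathway. The parasite sequence is cloned between NotI and AscI sites, both retained, so that it is fused in frame to a C-terminal backbone-encoded tag. This tag consists of rat Cd4 domains 3 and 4, a "bio" element (presumably a peptide substrate for enzymatic biotinylation) and a 6×His tag. Only the Cd4 portion is picked up by the automated annotation. The short MetLuc, lacI, tet promoter and bla(M) hits are small fragments, probably incidental matches or backbone remnants. The tag allows nickel-affinity purification, detection through Cd4 and oriented capture on streptavidin. The plasmid belongs to a library of S. mansoni cell-surface and secreted proteins assembled to search for early serological markers of infection.
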