Addgene plasmid #120614: Smp_129840-Cd4-bio-His
Purpose: Expression of recombinant S. mansoni protein
Depositing lab: Gavin Wright. Depositing organization: Wellcome Sanger Institute. Publication: A library of cell-surface and secreted proteins from Schistosoma mansoni identifies early serological markers of infection. Cécile Crosnier, Anna V. Protasio, Gabriel Rinaldi, Shona Wilson, Matthew Berriman, Gavin J. Wright. bioRXiv 10.1101/593616.
Backbone
  Vector backbone: pTT3
  Backbone manufacturer: Yves Durocher, NRC
  Backbone size w/o insert (bp): 6686
  Vector type: Mammalian Expression
Growth in bacteria
  Bacterial resistance: Ampicillin, 100 μg/mL
  Growth temperature: 37°C
  Growth strain: DH5alpha
  Copy number: High Copy
Gene/Insert
  Gene/Insert name: Smp_129840
  Species: Schistosoma mansoni
  Insert size (bp): 3412
  Entrez Gene: Smp_129840 (a.k.a. Smp_129840)
  Promoter: CMV
  Tag / fusion protein: ratCd4(d3+4)-bio-6His (C terminal on backbone)
  Cloning method: Restriction Enzyme; 5′ cloning site NotI (not destroyed); 3′ cloning site AscI (not destroyed)
Terms and licenses: Academic/Nonprofit Terms; Industry Terms: Not Available to Industry
How to cite: Smp_129840-Cd4-bio-His was a gift from Gavin Wright (Addgene plasmid # 120614 ; http://n2t.net/addgene:120614 ; RRID:Addgene_120614)
